>Addgene plasmid #241284 | pPlantPOP_STARBURST | addgene full sequence | sequence record 484490 | Addgene NGS Result
CGCGAGATCATCCGTGTTTCAAACCCGGCAGCTTAGTTGCCGTTCTTCCGAATAGCATCGGTAACATGAG
CAAAGTCTGCCGCCTTACAACGGCTCTCCCGCTGACGCCGTCCCGGACTGATGGGCTGCCTGTATCGAGT
GGTGATTTTGTGCCGAGCTGCCGGTCGGGGAGCTGTTGGCTGGCTGGTGGCAGGATATATTGTGGTGTAA
ACATAACGGATCCGGTCTCAGGAGAGCGATCAGCTTGCATGCCGGTCGATCTAGTAACATAGATGACACC
GCGCGCGATAATTTATCCTAGTTTGCGCGCTATATTTTGTTTTCTATCGCGTATTAAATGTATAATTGCG
GGACTCTAATCATAAAAACCCATCTCATAAATAACGTCATGCATTACATGTTAATTATTACATGCTTAAC
GTAATTCAACAGAAATTATATGATAATCATGGCAAGACCGGCAACAGGATTCAATCTTAAGAAACTTTAT
TGCCAAATGTTTGAACGATCTGCTTGACTCTAGCTAGAGTCCGAACCCCAGAGTCCCGCTCAGAAGAACT
CGTCAAGAAGGCGATAGAAGGCTATGCGCTGCGAATCGGGAGCGGCGATACCGTAAAGCACGAGGAAGCG
GTCAGCCCATTCGCCGCCAAGCTCTTCAGCAATATCACGGGTAGCCAACGCTATGTCCTGATAGCGGTCC
GCCACACCCAGCCGGCCACAGTCGATGAATCCAGAAAAGCGGCCATTTTCCACCATGATATTCGGCAAGC
AGGCGTCGCCGTGGGTCACGACGAGATCCTCGCCGTCGGGCATCCGCGCCTTGAGCCTGGCGAACAGTTC
GGCTGGCGCGAGCCCCTGATGCTCTTCGTCCAGATCATCCTGATCGACAAGACCGGCTTCCATCCGAGTA
CGTGCTCGCTCGATGCGGTGTTTCGCTTGGTGGTCGAATGGGCAGGTAGCCGGATCAAGCGTATGCAGCC
GCCGCATTGCATCAGCCATGATGGATACTTTCTCGGCAGGAGCAAGGTGAGATGACAGGAGATCCTGCCC
CGGCACTTCGCCCAATAGCAGCCAGTCCCTTCCCGCTTCAGTGACAACGTCGAGCACAGCTGCGCAAGGA
ACGCCCGTCGTGGCCAGCCACGATAGCCGCGCTGCCTCGTCTTGGAGTTCATTCAGGGCACCGGACAGGT
CGGTCTTGACAAAAAGAACCGGGCGCCCCTGCGCTGACAGCCGGAACACGGCGGCATCAGAGCAGCCGAT
TGTCTGTTGTGCCCAGTCATAGCCGAATAGCCTCTCCACCCAAGCGGCCGGAGAACCTGCGTGCAATCCA
TCTTGTTCAATCATGCCTCGATCGAGTTGAGAGTGAATATGAGACTCTAATTGGATACCGAGGGGAATTT
ATGGAACGTCAGTGGAGCATTTTTGACAAGAAATATTTGCTAGCTGATAGTGACCTTAGGCGACTTTTGA
ACGCGCAATAATGGTTTCTGACGTATGTGCTTAGCTCATTAAACTCCAGAAACCCGCGGCTCAGTGGCTC
CTTCAACGTTGCGGTTCTGTCAGTTCCAAACGTAAAACGGCTTGTCCCGCGTCATCGGCGGGGGTCATAC
CGTGACTCCCTTAATTCTCATGTATCTCCGTCAGGAGTCTCAATGGTAACTTTACTCTTTATTTAACCAT
ACATTTTTTTTTATTTTTTTCACTTTGTTCTTCATCCACTATTGTTCTTTGTTCATCTTGAACAAAAGCT
CCCTCCTTCTTTGTTCTTCATCCACCATTGTTCTTCATCAATCATTTCGCTGTCAGGAGGTCGACGAGTC
AGTAATAAACGGCGTCAAAGTGGTTGCAGCCGGCACACACGAGTCGTGTTTATCAACTCAAAGCACAAAT
ACTTTTCCTCAACCTAAAAATAAGGCAATTAGCCAAAAACAACTTTGCGTGTAAACAACGCTCAATACAC
GTGTCATTTTATTATTAGCTATTGCTTCACCGCCTTAGCTTTCTCGTGACCTAGTCGTCCTCGTCTTTTC
TTCTTCTTCTTCTATAAAACAATACCCAAAGAGCTCTTCTTCTTCACAATTCAGATTTCAATTTCTCAAA
ATCTTAAAAACTTTCTCTCAATTCTCTCTACCGTGATCAAGGTAAATTTCTGTGTTCCTTATTCTCTCAA
AATCTTCGATTTTGTTTTCGTTCGATCCCAATTTCGTATATGTTCTTTGGTTTAGATTCTGTTAATCTTA
GATCGAAGACGATTTTCTGGGTTTGATCGTTAGATATCATCTTAATTCTCGATTAGGGTTTCATAGATAT
CATCCGATTTGTTCAAATAATTTGAGTTTTGTCGAATAATTACTCTTCGATTTGTGATTTCTATCTAGAT
CTGGTGTTAGTTTCTAGTTTGTGCGATCGAATTTGTCGATTAATCTGAGTTTTTCTGATTAACAGAATGC
GGTCTCTAATGTCTGCTTCATCATCTTATTCTGAATTGGAATCGCCAACATCCCTGTTGGATGTGTTCGT
CCATGCTGCACGGGATCCTCATACAGCTAGTCGGAGGGTATTGGAATGTGGCTCAGATACGTGGACGTAC
GCAGCTCTGGATGCAGTTTCTGATGGTATAGCTCGCGAATTGGCTCCGTTTGGTCTGGCACCTAAGGTGG
CTGTAGTTAGCGAAAACCATCCCTTCGTCTTTGCCCTGCTCTTTGCCGTGTGGAAACTGGGTGGAACTTT
CATCCCAATCGACGCACACGTACCGTTCGCAATGCTCACAGGGATGGTGAACATCGTGAAGCCTACCTGC
TTGTACTTGCCAGCCTCTGCAACATCGAACATATCGCTGGTCAAGGCCTTCGACATTCGGACAGTGGTCT
TTGGCCACAAGGAGAACTCCATGCAGGCTCTCTTCGACAAATACAGCCTGCATGCTGCACCATTGCATGC
AGCACCCTTGCATTATGCGCCACCATCAGCTGATCACGCTTGCCTTTACCTCTTCACATCCTCCGCCTCA
TCTACGAAGAACCTCAAGGCCGTGCCATTGACCCATACACTTGTACTTCGGGGATGTCAATCTAAGCTGG
CTTGGTGGCGCAGGGTACAACCTGGCAAAAACTTGGATGCGATCAGGATTCTTGGTTGGGCTCCTTGGTC
CCATGTCCTTGCCTACATGCAGGATATAGGGACAGCCACATTGCTGAACGCGGGTTGCTACGTGTTCGCA
ACAATCCCATCGTCATATCCTCAGCTTCCTACGACCACGCCCGTTGATCTGACCACTAGTCTTATCGATG
CTCTTGTAACTCGGCGGGTAGCTGCCTTCGCCTGTGTTCCTTTCGTCCTTGCAAATCTTAAGGCGGCTTG
TCAGTCGAACCATCCGGCTCGCTCACAACTTCTTGAGGCCTTGCAAAAGACCATCATGCTGGAGTGTGGA
GGGGCTGTCTTGGATGATGCTACAGTCGATTGGGCTGAACGCAATGGCATTCGCATCTTCACCGGCATCG
GGATGACGGAAACTGGTGGAGCTGTGTTTGTTGGACTGGCAAGCGAGTCTAGGCGAGGGTTTTTGCCTGA
AGGGCTTTTGGGAGATGCGTCATTCAGCATCTCGTCTGACACCGACGCATTGGATGAAGGGGAGCTTGTC
GTCAAATCCAAGCTAATAGCGCCGGGATACGTCGGCTATGATGATGGAGCTCACTCGGTGGATTGTGATG
GCTGGGTTACGTTTCGGACAGGAGATAGGTATCGCCAAACTCAACCGGACGGTCGGTTTACCTGGCTTGG
AAGGATCACGGATTTCATCCAGATGGTTTCTGGGGAGTACCTTGACCCTCGACCTCTGGAAGAATCTCTC
AGGGCTTCACCATTGATAGCGAACGCGTGTATAGTAGGCGACGCCTTCCTAAGTTCGGCTTCAACCAGCA
TTCTGGCCATCATCGAACTCGCTACTCCTGACCTGGCTCATACTGCTTCAATTCGGGCTCAACTTGCAAG
GGTCCTAGCCCCTCTAAATCGGGATCTTCCTCCACCATTGCGCATAGCCGCTAGCAGTATTCTGGTTCTG
GATGGTATGCGGAAGATCCCCAAGACGAAGAAGGGGGACATCTTCCGCAAAAAGCTGGAGGACACGTTTG
GTGCGGAGTTTGAGCAGATGTTGAGGACCGAGAAAGTCGGTCTTGGAGATCTTGCTGACGTTGATGCCGG
CATAACTCGGATCATCGGCAATCTGCTTGGCATCAGCGACGATGAGTTGCTTTCGACGATGTCATTTGCC
GAGCTGGGAATGACCTCGCTCCTGGCAGTGAAGATTGCCTCAGAGCTGAACAAGTTCCTTGATGGTCGCG
CTGTGTTGCCCACCAACATCTGCTACATCCACTTCGACGTTCCTTCGTTGACATCCAGTGTGAGGGAACG
GCTATCGAGTGCGCCAAGTTCTATCACTTCTGCTGCTAGTGAACCTGCGGCTTCTTCTCCCGGAACACCT
AGGGCCGATGAAATCGTGATAGTCGGCAAGGCTTTTCGGCTTCCTGACGGAGTTAATGACGACGCCGCTC
TTTGGGATGTGTTGACTGGGGAGTCCGCTAGCATCATCAAGGACATTCCTGCGGATCGCTGGGATCATGC
GTCTTTCTACCCCAAGGACATCCATTTTGGACGTGCAGGTTTGGTGGATGTCGCTCGCTTCGACTATGGG
TTCTTCGGAATGACGGCAAGTGAAGCCTACTCATTGAGTCCTACCATGCGGCTGGCATTGGAGGTAGCCT
ATGAGGCTCTCGAAGATGCCAATATTCCATTCCGCGCCGTTAAGGGTTCCAGGATGGGTGTGTTCGTTGC
TGTGAAAGACGATGGGTTTGAGACTCTGCTCCACGCTGGACAGGGCTATGACGCTTATACCCGGTTTTAT
GGAACAGGAAGGGCTCCATCTACTGCAAGCGGGCGGATCAATTACCTCCTTGACCTTCATGGACCATCAA
TCACCGTGGACACAGCTTGCTCAGGTGGAATCGTGTGCATCGATCAAGCTGTGACGTACTTGCAGTCTGG
TGCAGCTGAAACAGCGATCGTGTGCTCGAGTAACACCCATTGTTGGCCTGGATCGTTCATGTTCCTGACA
GCTCAGGGTATGGCCTCTCCTAATGGTCGGTGTGCATCGTTTACTTCTGACGCCGACGGATATGCTCCTA
GTGAGGGTGCTGTTGGATTCGTCCTAAAGACAAGGAGTGCTGCAGTGCGGGATGGTGATCGGATATTGGC
TACGATTAGGGCTACCGAGATTGGTCACAACGGGAGGTCACAAGGACTTGCTGCTCCGAATGTTAGATCA
CAAGCTGCTGCACATCGGGCAGTACTTAGGCGCGCTCGTCTTGATCCTTCTGAAATCGACTTCATCGAAG
CGCATGGGACAGGAACGACACTGGGGGATCTTTGTGAAGTGCAGGGAATCAATGACAGCTTCGTGTCCCC
CAAAAAACGCGCCAACCCTCTGGTTGTATCTGCGTCGAAGTCCACAATTGGACACACCGAACCATCAGCA
GGCTTGGTCGGAATCTTGTCGGCTCTCATGAGTTTCGAGAAGCGGATTGTGCCACGCTTGGCTTACCTCA
CAGAGTCTAACGTGAACCCTGCACTTGATGCCTCAGTCGTTCCACTACACTTCCCAACGAAGCACATCGA
ACTTCGCGCGGATGTGCCATACAAGGCAGTAGTGATGTCCTATGGATTTGCAGGGACGCTTGCCGACATC
GTCCTTGAGTCTGAGGTTCCTCAACCAACTCCAGCAGTTGCTCAGGATACTGCTGGGCAACAGCCAATGC
TTTTCGTGCTGAGTGCAAAGACACCACGTGCATTGGCTGCGTACATCGAGCTTTACCTCGGGTTTCTTCG
TCATGCTGATCCTGGCTTGTTCGCACGGATCTGTTACACTGCATGCGTTGCACGGGAACATTACAAGCAT
CGGGTTGCCTGTGTGGCAACAGATCTGGTGGACTTGATTGCCCAGCTGGAAACTAGGTTGGTGCAAACTG
CTTATGCTGGAGGTGGAGGTGCTAGGGCTGCTAGGACTGGTCCTCTTGTGTTTGCTTTTAGTGGACAGGG
CACACAGTTTCCAGCTATGGCTGCGCCACTTGCTCGCAGATATGCACGTTTTGGGGAGATTGTAGGTGGA
TGTGCTAGGATGGCAAGGGAACTCAGCGGTTTCCCAGTAGATGGCATCCTACTTGGCGATGACGTTACCC
CCGTTAAAGACAATTCGGCTGCAGCTGAGGTTCACTCCGAAGTGGACCAGATCTGCATCTTCGTGTACCA
GTACGCTATGTGTCGCTGGCTAGGGGAGCTTGGTGTTGAGCCTAAAGCTGCGATAGGACACTCTTTGGGG
GAAATTACGGCGGCTGTTATTGCAGGGGCGCTTCCATTTGAAGCGGCTCTTGATCTGGTTGTCACTCGTG
CGAGGCTCCTTAAACCATGTGCAGAACAACCCTCAGGAATGGCAGCATTGGCCTGTACACCTGACGTTGC
CTCCAAACTCACTCTTGGAGCTTCAGTGTCTGTGTCGGTCTACAACGGGCCTCAGTCCATTTGCCTTTCT
GGTGCTTCTGCTGAACTGGATGATGCAGTGAGGGCCGCTAAAGCGCGCAATATCAAAGCGACAAGGCTTC
AAGTCGACCAAGGGTTTCACTCGCCATGCGTTGATGCTGCTGTTCCAGGACTACAAGCTTGGTGTGCAGC
ACATCGTGCTTCAGCTGCTCCTCTTAAGATGCCACTCTACTCGACTGTTCGCGGTGATGTTGTTCCTAAA
GGAGCCGCCCTTGATCCAGAACATTGGGTTGCCCATGCAAGGAATCCCGTACTCTTCGCTCAAACGGCTC
AGGCGCTTAAAGAGTCTCTTCCCCATGGGATTACACTCGATGTCGGTCCTCAAGCCGTTGCTTGGTCACT
CCTATTGCTGAACGGTCTGTCTGCAACTCGGACAGTTGCTGCAGGAGCTAAAAAGGGTGCTGATCAAGAG
AGGGCCCTTCTTGGTGCTCTTGGAGCGCTTTTTGAGCAGCACAAAGTCACTCCCGATTTTGGCCGCCTGT
ATGCTCCTTTGGAGAAAACTCGGATCCCTACCTACCCTTTTGAGCGCGCTAGGTGCTATCCAACCTTTAT
CCCATCACGCTTTGCTCATGGTGCAGCCGCTGCTGCAAAAACTGATGGAGAAGTCCTTTCAGCGGAAGAG
GAGAATGTGGCACCCGTGGGACTTCTCACGAAAGAAGATCTTCGCGCAGCTTTGGTAGCTTGCTTGAGGG
CCACACTAGAACTAAGGCCTGACGAAGAATTGGACGAGGCTGAACCCTTGACCGTTCACGGTGTCGATTC
CATAGGGTTCGCAAAGCTTAGGAAGCACGTGGAAGATCGCTGGGGTTTGGACATTCCGGTCGTTTATTGG
TCTGATGCCTTCACCGTGGGTGAGATGTTGGGTAACCTGGTTGGTCAGTACGACGTTGTTTCAACAGCTG
CACGGGGAAGTGGATCAAATGCGGCGGATGAAGTTGCCACACGTCAGTTGCTTAACTTCGACCTCCTCAA
GCTGGCTGGTGACGTGGAATCAAATCCGGGACCTATGGTCCAAGATACGTCCTCTGCATCCACCAGTCCG
ATCTTGACTCGGTGGTACATAGATACTCGCCCTCTTACTGCATCTACCGCTGCTCTCCCACTATTGGAAA
CCCTCCAACCTGCTGACCAGATCTCAGTCCAGAAGTACTACCACCTGAAGGACAAGCACATGTCCCTCGC
GTCCAATCTGCTCAAGTACCTCTTCGTACACCGGAACTGTAGGATACCCTGGTCGTCCATCGTAATTAGT
CGGACTCCCGATCCTCATAGGCGTCCGTGTTACATTCCCCCAAGTGGTTCACAAGAGGATTCGTTCAAGG
ACGGCTACACGGGGATCAACGTCGAGTTCAACGTGTCTCACCAAGCATCGATGGTCGCAATTGCAGGGAC
TGCCTTCACACCCAATTCAGGTGGAGACTCCAAGCTCAAGCCGGAGGTTGGCATAGACATAACCTGCGTA
AATGAACGGCAAGGACGGAATGGGGAGGAACGCTCGCTAGAGTCACTTCGGCAGTACATAGACATCTTCT
CTGAGGTGTTCTCGACGGCGGAGATGGCCAATATACGCCGATTGGATGGTGTCTCATCCTCATCTCTGTC
TGCCGATCGGCTGGTAGACTACGGTTACCGGCTGTTCTACACGTACTGGGCACTTAAGGAAGCCTACATC
AAGATGACGGGAGAGGCTTTGCTGGCACCATGGTTGCGAGAGCTTGAGTTCTCTAATGTCGTTGCACCTG
CTGCCGTAGCTGAAAGTGGAGACAGTGCTGGAGATTTTGGCGAACCATACACCGGAGTCCGAACCACCCT
TTACAAGAACCTGGTTGAGGACGTTCGCATCGAAGTTGCAGCTCTGGGTGGTGATTACCTTTTTGCGACT
GCTGCACGAGGTGGTGGAATAGGAGCAAGTAGTCGACCTGGAGGAGGTCCTGATGGAAGTGGTATACGGA
GTCAAGATCCGTGGAGGCCTTTCAAGAAGCTCGACATCGAACGCGACATTCAGCCTTGCGCTACCGGAGT
ATGTAATTGTCTGTCTCGCGGAAGTGGAAGCAATGCAGCTGACGAGGTAGCTACCCGGCAACTCCTCAAC
TTTGATCTCCTGAAGCTAGCAGGGGATGTGGAGAGCAACCCAGGACCAATGGCGTCCTTTGAAAACAGCC
TGAGCGTCCTGATAGTTGGAGCTGGATTGGGAGGACTAGCAGCAGCTATTGCTTTGCGACGACAAGGGCA
CGTCGTCAAGATCTATGAGTCCAGCTCCTTCAAAGCGGAACTAGGAGCAGGTTTGGCAGTCCCACCAAAT
ACACTACGTTCCTTGCAGCAGCTCGGCTGCAACACGGAGAATCTGAATGGTGTCGACAATTTGTGCTTCA
CGGCGATGGGCTACGATGGCTCAGTGGGCATGATGAACAACATGACGGATTATCGTGAGGCGTATGGCAC
CTCCTGGATCATGGTCCACCGGGTTGACCTCCATAATGAATTGATGCGTGTTGCTTTGGATCCAGGGGGA
CTTGGGCCACCAGCAACTCTGCATCTTAATCACCGGGTCACTTTTTGCGACGTCGACGCATGCACGGTGA
CCTTTACGAACGGTACAACTCAGTCTGCCGATCTTATCGTTGGGGCTGACGGGATACGTTCCACCATTCG
TCGGTTTGTCTTGGAGGAGGATGTGACCATACCAGCAAGCGGAATTGTGGGCTTTCGATGGCTGGTTCAA
GCAGATGCGTTGGATCCTTACCCAGAGCTCGACTGGATTGTGAAGAAGCCTCCTCTTGGAGCTCGCTTGA
TTAGCACCCCACAAAACCCGCAATCTGGAGTTGGACTTGCTGATCGTCGCACCATCATCATCTATGCATG
TCGTGGGGGTACGATGGTCAACGTACTCGCAGTCCATGACGATGAGAGGGATCAAAATACCGCTGACTGG
TCGGTTCCGGCTAGTAAGGATGACCTCTTCCGAGTGTTCCATGACTACCATCCCCGTTTTCGGCGCCTTT
TGGAACTTGCTCAGGACATCAACCTCTGGCAGATGCGAGTAGTGCCTGTGCTGAAGAAGTGGGTGAACAA
GCGAGTGTGTCTGTTGGGAGATGCTGCTCACGCTATGCTACCTACTTTGGGACAGGGCTTTGGAATGGGT
CTTGAGGACGCTGTAGCTCTTGGAACTCTCCTTCCGAAAGGGACGACAGCATCTCAGATCGAAACACGGC
TCGCGGTTTATGAACAGCTACGGAAGGATCGAGCAGAGTTTGTAGCGGCTGAGAGCTACGAGGAGCAGTA
TGTTCCTGAAAAACGCGGTCTGTACCTGCGTTCCAAAGAACTGCGCGATCGGGTTATGGGTTACGACATC
AAGGTCGAGTCCGAGAAGGTGCTTGAAACGCTCCTTCGGAGCTCTAATTCAGCTGGATCTGGCTCAAACG
CTGCTGATGAAGTAGCCACTCGCCAGCTGCTCAACTTTGACCTCCTAAAACTGGCAGGGGACGTAGAATC
CAATCCAGGTCCGATGAGGTCAACTATCTCGCTGTCGAGCTTGCTTGAACGGCTGAGCAAGTTGTCATCG
CGAAGTATCGCGATAACGTGTGGTGTCGTCCTAGCAAGTGCGATAGCATTCCCGATCATTCGACGGGATT
ACCAGACCTTCCTGGAAGTCGGACCTAGCTATGCACCGCAAAACTTTCGGGGATACATCACGGTCTGTGT
CCTCTCGCTATTCCGACAGGAACAGAAGGGGTTGGCCATCTATGATCGCCTTCCAGAGAAACGTCGATGG
TTGGCTGATCTGCCGTTTCGTGAAGGGCCACGTCCTTCAATCACTAGTCACATCATACAACGCCAACGGA
CGCAGCTGGTAGACCAGGAGTTCGCAACTCGAGAACTCATAGACAAAGTGATTCCGCGGGTCCAAGCACG
GCATACGGACAAGACTTTCCTGTCAACCTCCAAGTTTGAGTTCCACGCCAAGGCCATCTTCCTCCTCCCT
TCTATCCCCATTAACGACCCGTTGAACATCCCTTCTCACGACACCGTTCGTCGCACAAAGCGCGAGATAG
CTCACATGCATGATTACCACGACTGCTCTCTGCATCTCGCTCTAGCACCTCAGGACGGGAAGGAAGTTCT
CAAAAAGGGTTGGGGACAACGTCATCCACTTGCTGGACCTGGAGTACCTGGTCCTCCAACTGAATGGACG
TTCCTATATGCTCCCAGGAACGAAGAGGAAGCACGGGTTGTCGAGATGATAGTGGAAGCCTCCATCGGGT
ACATGACGAACGATCCCGCTGGCAAGATTGTCGAAAATGCAAAGGGAAGCGGCAGTAACGCAGCAGATGA
GGTTGCGACTCGGCAGCTACTAAACTTCGACCTGCTCAAGCTAGCTGGTGATGTGGAAAGCAATCCGGGA
CCCATGGCACCTATATCATCCACATGGAGTAGGCTCATCCGTTTCGTAGCCGTGGAGACTTCCCTCGTTC
ATATCGGTGAACCGATCGATGCGACAATGGACGTTGGGCTAGCTCGTCGTGAAGGCAAGACAATCCAAGC
ATACGAGATCATAGGCTCGGGTTCAGCTCTCGACCTCAGCGCACAAGTTAGCAAGAATGTCCTCACTGTA
CGTGAGCTGCTAATGCCGCTAAGCCGGGAAGAGATCAAGACCGTTCGATGTCTAGGCTTGAACTACCCGG
TTCACGCGACTGAAGCTAACGTTGCAGTCCCGAAGTTTCCCAACCTGTTCTACAAGCCTGTGACGAGCTT
GATAGGACCGGGAGGACTGATCACGATACCTAGCGTAGTTCAGCCACCTAAAGAGCACCAGTCTGACTAC
GAGGCCGAACTGGTCATCGTGATAGGCAAAGCAGCTAAGAACGTGTCCGAGGATGAAGCCCTGGACTACG
TTCTCGGTTACACTGCTGCGAATGACATCAGTTTCCGCAAGCACCAACTCGCCGTCAGTCAGTGGAGCTT
CTCCAAGGGGTTTGACGGAACAAATCCTTTGGGTCCTTGTCTGGTTTCGGCAAGCTCTATCCCGGACCCG
CAAGACATACCTATCCAATGCAAGTTGAACGGTGGGGTTGTCCAGAATGGCAACACCCGGGACCAGATCT
TCAACGTGAAGAAAACGATCTCGTTCCTCAGCCAAGGGACTACGCTGGAGCCCGGCTCTATTATCCTTAC
CGGTACTCCTGATGGTGTCGGATTCGTTCGCAATCCCCCGCTGTACCTGAAAGATGGAGATGAAGTGATG
ACATGGATAGGCAGCGGGATAGGGACGCTCGCCAACACTGTTCGAGAAGAACAAACATGTTTTGCATCAG
GAGGTCATGAATGAGCTTAGAGACCGCTTAGCTTTCGTTCGTATCATCGGTTTCGACAACGTTCGTCAAG
TTCAATGCATCAGTTTCATTGCGCACACACCAGAATCCTACTGAGTTTGAGTATTATGGCATTGGGAAAA
CTGTTTTTCTTGTACCATTTGTTGTGCTTGTAATTTACTGTGTTTTTTATTCGGTTTTCGCTATCGAACT
GTGAAATGGAAATGGATGGAGAAGAGTTAATGAATGATATGGTCCTTTTGTTCATTCTCAAATTAATATT
ATTTGTTTTTTCTCTTATTTGTTGTGTGTTGAATTTGAAATTATAAGAGATATGCAAACATTTTGTTTTG
AGTAAAAATGTGTCAAATCGTGGCCTCTAATGACCGAAGTTAATATGAGGAGTAAAACACTTGTAGTTGT
ACCATTATGCTTATTCACTAGGCAACAAATATATTTTCAGACCTAGAAAAGCTGCAAATGTTACTGAATA
CAAGTATGTCCTCTTGTGTTTTAGACATTTATGAACTTTCCTTTATGTAATTTTCCAGAATCCTTGTCAG
ATTCTAATCATTGCTTTATAATTATAGTTATACTCATGGATTTGTAGTTGAGTATGAAAATATTTTTTAA
TGCATTTTATGACTTGCCGCTGTCAGGAGACTAGAGCCAAGCTGATCTCCTTTGCCCCGGAGATCACCAT
GGACGACTTTCTCTATCTCTACGATCTAGGAAGAAAGTTCGACGGAGAAGGTGACGATACCATGTTCACC
ACCGATAATGAGAAGATTAGCCTCTTCAATTTCAGAAAGAATGCTGACCCACAGATGGTTAGAGAGGCCT
ACGCGGCAGGTCTGATCAAGACGATCTACCCGAGTAATAATCTCCAGGAGATCAAATACCTTCCCAAGAA
GGTTAAAGATGCAGTCAAAAGATTCAGGACTAACTGCATCAAGAACACAGAGAAAGATATATTTCTCAAG
ATCAGAAGTACTATTCCAGTATGGACGATTCAAGGCTTGCTTCATAAACCAAGGCAAGTAATAGAGATTG
GAGTCTCTAAGAAAGTAGTTCCTACTGAATCAAAGGCCATGGAGTCAAAAATTCAGATCGAGGATCTAAC
AGAACTCGCCGTGAAGACTGGCGAACAGTTCATACAGAGTCTTTTACGACTCAATGACAAGAAGAAAATC
TTCGTCAACATGGTGGAGCACGACACTCTCGTCTACTCCAAGAATATCAAAGATACAGTCTCAGAAGACC
AAAGGGCTATTGAGACTTTTCAACAAAGGGTAATATCGGGAAACCTCCTCGGATTCCATTGCCCAGCTAT
CTGTCACTTCATCAAAAGGACAGTAGAAAAGGAAGGTGGCACCTACAAATGCCATCATTGCGATAAAGGA
AAGGCTATCGTTCAAGATGCCCCTGCCGACAGTGGTCCCAAAGATGGACCCCCACCCACGAGGAGCATCG
TGGAAAAAGAAGACGTTCCAACCACGTCTTCAAAGCAAGTGGATTGATGTGATATCTCCACTGACGTAAG
GGATGACGCACAATCCCACTATCCTTCGCAAGACCCTTCCTCTATATAAGGAAGTTCATTTCATTTGGAG
AGGACTCCGGTATTTTTACAACAATTACCACAACAAAACAAACAACAAACAACATTACAATTTACTATTC
TAGTCGAAATGGCCTCCTCCGAGAACGTCATCACCGAGTTCATGCGCTTCAAGGTGCGCATGGAGGGCAC
CGTGAACGGCCACGAGTTCGAGATCGAGGGCGAGGGCGAGGGCCGCCCCTACGAGGGCCACAACACCGTG
AAGCTGAAGGTGACCAAGGGCGGCCCCCTGCCCTTCGCCTGGGACATCCTGTCCCCCCAGTTCCAGTACG
GCTCCAAGGTGTACGTGAAGCACCCCGCCGACATCCCCGACTACAAGAAGCTGTCCTTCCCCGAGGGCTT
CAAGTGGGAGCGCGTGATGAACTTCGAGGACGGCGGCGTGGCGACCGTGACCCAGGACTCCTCCCTGCAG
GACGGCTGCTTCATCTACAAGGTGAAGTTCATCGGCGTGAACTTCCCCTCCGACGGCCCCGTGATGCAGA
AGAAGACGATGGGCTGGGAGGCCTCCACCGAGCGCCTGTACCCCCGCGACGGCGTGCTGAAGGGCGAGAC
ACACAAGGCCCTGAAGCTGAAGGACGGCGGCCACTACCTGGTGGAGTTCAAGTCCATCTACATGGCCAAG
AAGCCCGTGCAGCTGCCCGGCTACTACTACGTGGACGCCAAGCTGGACATCACCTCCCACAACGAGGACT
ACACCATCGTGGAGCAGTACGAGCGCACCGAGGGCCGCCACCACCTGTTCCTGTAGGCTTGGAATGGATC
TTCGATCCCGATCGTTCAAACATTTGGCAATAAAGTTTCTTAAGATTGAATCCTGTTGCCGGTCTTGCGA
CGATTATCATATAATTTCTGTTGAATTACGTTAAGCATGTAATAATTAACATGTAATGCATGACGTTATT
TATGAGATGGGTTTTTATGATTAGAGTCCCGCAATTATACATTTAATACGCGATAGAAAACAAAATATAG
CGCGCAAACTAGGATAAATTATCGCGCGCGGTGTCATCTATGTTACTAGATCGGGAATTGCCAAGCTAAT
TCTTGAAGACGAAAGGGCCTCGTGATACGCCTATTTTTATAGGTTAATGTCATGATAATAATGGTTTCTT
AGACGTCAGGTGGCACTTTTCGGGGAAATGTGCGCGGAACCCCTATTTGTTTATTTTTCTAAATACATTC
AAATATGTATCCGCTCATGAGACAATAACCCTGATAAATGCTTCAATAATGGGACCGACTCGCGCTGTCA
TGAGACCGGATCCTGACAGGATATATTGGCGGGTAAACCTAAGAGAAAAGAGCGTTTATTAGAATAATCG
GATATTTAAAAGGGCGTGAAAAGGTTTATCCGTTCGTCCATTTGTATGTGCATGCCAACCACAGGGTTCC
CCTCGGGATCAAAGTACTTTGATCCAACCCCTCCGCTGCTATAGTGCAGTCGGCTTCTGACGTTCAGTGC
AGCCGTCATCTGAAAACGACATGTCGCACAAGTCCTAAGTTACGCGACAGGCTGCCGCCCTGCCCTTTTC
CTGGCGTTTTCTTGTCGCGTGTTTTAGTCGCATAAAGTAGAATACTTGCGACTAGAACCGGAGACATTAC
GCCATGAACAAGAGCGCCGCCGCTGGCCTGCTGGGCTATGCCCGCGTCAGCACCGACGACCAGGACTTGA
CCAACCAACGGGCCGAACTGCACGCGGCCGGCTGCACCAAGCTGTTTTCCGAGAAGATCACCGGCACCAG
GCGCGACCGCCCGGAGCTGGCCAGGATGCTTGACCACCTACGCCCTGGCGACGTTGTGACAGTGACCAGG
CTAGACCGCCTGGCCCGCAGCACCCGCGACCTACTGGACATTGCCGAGCGCATCCAGGAGGCCGGCGCGG
GCCTGCGTAGCCTGGCAGAGCCGTGGGCCGACACCACCACGCCGGCCGGCCGCATGGTGTTGACCGTGTT
CGCCGGCATTGCCGAGTTCGAGCGTTCCCTAATCATCGACCGCACCCGGAGCGGGCGCGAGGCCGCCAAG
GCCCGAGGCGTGAAGTTTGGCCCCCGCCCTACCCTCACCCCGGCACAGATCGCGCACGCCCGCGAGCTGA
TCGACCAGGAAGGCCGCACCGTGAAAGAGGCGGCTGCACTGCTTGGCGTGCATCGCTCGACCCTGTACCG
CGCACTTGAGCGCAGCGAGGAAGTGACGCCCACCGAGGCCAGGCGGCGCGGTGCCTTCCGTGAGGACGCA
TTGACCGAGGCCGACGCCCTGGCGGCCGCCGAGAATGAACGCCAAGAGGAACAAGCATGAAACCGCACCA
GGACGGCCAGGACGAACCGTTTTTCATTACCGAAGAGATCGAGGCGGAGATGATCGCGGCCGGGTACGTG
TTCGAGCCGCCCGCGCACCTCTCAACCGTGCGGCTGCATGAAATCCTGGCCGGTTTGTCTGATGCCAAGC
TGGCGGCCTGGCCGGCCAGCTTGGCCGCTGAAGAAACCGAGCGCCGCCGTCTAAAAAGGTGATGTGTATT
TGAGTAAAACAGCTTGCGTCATGCGGTCGCTGCGTATATGATGCGATGAGTAAATAAACAAATACGCAAG
GGGAACGCATGAAGGTTATCGCTGTACTTAACCAGAAAGGCGGGTCAGGCAAGACGACCATCGCAACCCA
TCTAGCCCGCGCCCTGCAACTCGCCGGGGCCGATGTTCTGTTAGTCGATTCCGATCCCCAGGGCAGTGCC
CGCGATTGGGCGGCCGTGCGGGAAGATCAACCGCTAACCGTTGTCGGCATCGACCGCCCGACGATTGACC
GCGACGTGAAGGCCATCGGCCGGCGCGACTTCGTAGTGATCGACGGAGCGCCCCAGGCGGCGGACTTGGC
TGTGTCCGCGATCAAGGCAGCCGACTTCGTGCTGATTCCGGTGCAGCCAAGCCCTTACGACATATGGGCC
ACCGCCGACCTGGTGGAGCTGGTTAAGCAGCGCATTGAGGTCACGGATGGAAGGCTACAAGCGGCCTTTG
TCGTGTCGCGGGCGATCAAAGGCACGCGCATCGGCGGTGAGGTTGCCGAGGCGCTGGCCGGGTACGAGCT
GCCCATTCTTGAGTCCCGTATCACGCAGCGCGTGAGCTACCCAGGCACTGCCGCCGCCGGCACAACCGTT
CTTGAATCAGAACCCGAGGGCGACGCTGCCCGCGAGGTCCAGGCGCTGGCCGCTGAAATTAAATCAAAAC
TCATTTGAGTTAATGAGGTAAAGAGAAAATGAGCAAAAGCACAAACACGCTAAGTGCCGGCCGTCCGAGC
GCACGCAGCAGCAAGGCTGCAACGTTGGCCAGCCTGGCAGACACGCCAGCCATGAAGCGGGTCAACTTTC
AGTTGCCGGCGGAGGATCACACCAAGCTGAAGATGTACGCGGTACGCCAAGGCAAGACCATTACCGAGCT
GCTATCTGAATACATCGCGCAGCTACCAGAGTAAATGAGCAAATGAATAAATGAGTAGATGAATTTTAGC
GGCTAAAGGAGGCGGCATGGAAAATCAAGAACAACCAGGCACCGACGCCGTGGAATGCCCCATGTGTGGA
GGAACGGGCGGTTGGCCAGGCGTAAGCGGCTGGGTTGCCTGCCGGCCCTGCAATGGCACTGGAACCCCCA
AGCCCGAGGAATCGGCGTGAGCGGTCGCAAACCATCCGGCCCGGTACAAATCGGCGCGGCGCTGGGTGAT
GACCTGGTGGAGAAGTTGAAGGCCGCGCAGGCCGCCCAGCGGCAACGCATCGAGGCAGAAGCACGCCCCG
GTGAATCGTGGCAAGCGGCCGCTGATCGAATCCGCAAAGAATCCCGGCAACCGCCGGCAGCCGGTGCGCC
GTCGATTAGGAAGCCGCCCAAGGGCGACGAGCAACCAGATTTTTTCGTTCCGATGCTCTATGACGTGGGC
ACCCGCGATAGTCGCAGCATCATGGACGTGGCCGTTTTCCGTCTGTCGAAGCGTGACCGACGAGCTGGCG
AGGTGATCCGCTACGAGCTTCCAGACGGGCACGTAGAGGTTTCCGCAGGGCCGGCCGGCATGGCCAGTGT
GTGGGATTACGACCTGGTACTGATGGCGGTTTCCCATCTAACCGAATCCATGAACCGATACCGGGAAGGG
AAGGGAGACAAGCCCGGCCGCGTGTTCCGTCCACACGTTGCGGACGTACTCAAGTTCTGCCGGCGAGCCG
ATGGCGGAAAGCAGAAAGACGACCTGGTAGAAACCTGCATTCGGTTAAACACCACGCACGTTGCCATGCA
GCGTACGAAGAAGGCCAAGAACGGCCGCCTGGTGACGGTATCCGAGGGTGAAGCCTTGATTAGCCGCTAC
AAGATCGTAAAGAGCGAAACCGGGCGGCCGGAGTACATCGAGATCGAGCTAGCTGATTGGATGTACCGCG
AGATCACAGAAGGCAAGAACCCGGACGTGCTGACGGTTCACCCCGATTACTTTTTGATCGATCCCGGCAT
CGGCCGTTTTCTCTACCGCCTGGCACGCCGCGCCGCAGGCAAGGCAGAAGCCAGATGGTTGTTCAAGACG
ATCTACGAACGCAGTGGCAGCGCCGGAGAGTTCAAGAAGTTCTGTTTCACCGTGCGCAAGCTGATCGGGT
CAAATGACCTGCCGGAGTACGATTTGAAGGAGGAGGCGGGGCAGGCTGGCCCGATCCTAGTCATGCGCTA
CCGCAACCTGATCGAGGGCGAAGCATCCGCCGGTTCCTAATGTACGGAGCAGATGCTAGGGCAAATTGCC
CTAGCAGGGGAAAAAGGTCGAAAAGGACTCTTTCCTGTGGATAGCACGTACATTGGGAACCCAAAGCCGT
ACATTGGGAACCGGAACCCGTACATTGGGAACCCAAAGCCGTACATTGGGAACCGGTCACACATGTAAGT
GACTGATATAAAAGAGAAAAAAGGCGATTTTTCCGCCTAAAACTCTTTAAAACTTATTAAAACTCTTAAA
ACCCGCCTGGCCTGTGCATAACTGTCTGGCCAGCGCACAGCCGAAGAGCTGCAAAAAGCGCCTACCCTTC
GGTCGCTGCGCTCCCTACGCCCCGCCGCTTCGCGTCGGCCTATCGCGGCCGCTGGCCGCTCAAAAATGGC
TGGCCTACGGCCAGGCAATCTACCAGGGCGCGGACAAGCCGCGCCGTCGCCACTCGACCGCCGGCGCCCA
CATCAAGGCACCCTGCCTCGCGCGTTTCGGTGATGACGGTGAAAACCTCTGACACATGCAGCTCCCGGTG
ACGGTCACAGCTTGTCTGTAAGCGGATGCCGGGAGCAGACAAGCCCGTCAGGGCGCGTCAGCGGGTGTTG
GCGGGTGTCGGGGCGCAGCCATGACCCAGTCACGTAGCGATAGCGGAGTGTATACTGGCTTAACTATGCG
GCATCAGAGCAGATTGTACTGAGAGTGCACCATATGCGGTGTGAAATACCGCACAGATGCGTAAGGAGAA
AATACCGCATCAGGCGCTCTTCCGCTTCCTCGCTCACTGACTCGCTGCGCTCGGTCGTTCGGCTGCGGCG
AGCGGTATCAGCTCACTCAAAGGCGGTAATACGGTTATCCACAGAATCAGGGGATAACGCAGGAAAGAAC
ATGTGAGCAAAAGGCCAGCAAAAGGCCAGGAACCGTAAAAAGGCCGCGTTGCTGGCGTTTTTCCATAGGC
TCCGCCCCCCTGACGAGCATCACAAAAATCGACGCTCAAGTCAGAGGTGGCGAAACCCGACAGGACTATA
AAGATACCAGGCGTTTCCCCCTGGAAGCTCCCTCGTGCGCTCTCCTGTTCCGACCCTGCCGCTTACCGGA
TACCTGTCCGCCTTTCTCCCTTCGGGAAGCGTGGCGCTTTCTCATAGCTCACGCTGTAGGTATCTCAGTT
CGGTGTAGGTCGTTCGCTCCAAGCTGGGCTGTGTGCACGAACCCCCCGTTCAGCCCGACCGCTGCGCCTT
ATCCGGTAACTATCGTCTTGAGTCCAACCCGGTAAGACACGACTTATCGCCACTGGCAGCAGCCACTGGT
AACAGGATTAGCAGAGCGAGGTATGTAGGCGGTGCTACAGAGTTCTTGAAGTGGTGGCCTAACTACGGCT
ACACTAGAAGGACAGTATTTGGTATCTGCGCTCTGCTGAAGCCAGTTACCTTCGGAAAAAGAGTTGGTAG
CTCTTGATCCGGCAAACAAACCACCGCTGGTAGCGGTGGTTTTTTTGTTTGCAAGCAGCAGATTACGCGC
AGAAAAAAAGGATCTCAAGAAGATCCTTTGATCTTTTCTACGGGGTCTGACGCTCAGTGGAACGAAAACT
CACGTTAAGGGATTTTGGTCATGCATTCTAGGTGATTATTTGCCGACTACCTTGGTGATCTCGCCTTTCA
CGTAGTGGACAAATTCTTCCAACTGATCTGCGCGCGAGGCCAAGCGATCTTCTTCTTGTCCAAGATAAGC
CTGTCTAGCTTCAAGTATGACGGGCTGATACTGGGCCGGCAGGCGCTCCATTGCCCAGTCGGCAGCGACA
TCCTTCGGCGCGATTTTGCCGGTTACTGCGCTGTACCAAATGCGGGACAACGTAAGCACTACATTTCGCT
CATCACCAGCCCAGTCGGGCGGCGAGTTCCATAGCGTTAAGGTTTCATTTAGCGCCTCAAATAGATCCTG
TTCAGGAACCGGATCAAAGAGTTCCTCCGCCGCTGGACCTACCAAGGCAACGCTATGTTCTCTTGCTTTT
GTCAGCAAGATAGCCAGATCAATGTCGATCGTGGCTGGCTCGAAGATACCTGCAAGAATGTCATTGCGCT
GCCATTCTCCAAATTGCAGTTCGCGCTTAGCTGGATAACGCCACGGAATGATGTCGTCGTGCACAACAAT
GGTGACTTCTACAGCGCGGAGAATCTCGCTCTCTCCAGGGGAAGCCGAAGTTTCCAAAAGGTCGTTGATC
AAAGCTCGCCGCGTTGTTTCATCAAGCCTTACGGTCACCGTAACCAGCAAATCAATATCACTGTGTGGCT
TCAGGCCGCCATCCACTGCGGAGCCGTACAAATGTACGGCCAGCAACGTCGGTTCGAGATGGCGCTCGAT
GACGCCAACTACCTCTGATAGTTGAGTCGATACTTCGGCGATCACCGCTTCCCTCATAATGTTTAACTTT
GTTTTAGGGCGACTGCCCTGCTGCGTAACATCGTTGCTGCTCCATAACATCAAACATCGACCCACGGCGT
AACGCGCTTGCTGCTTGGATGCCCGAGGCATAGACTGTACCCCAAAAAAACAGTCATAACAAGCCATGAA
AACCGCCACTGCGCCGTTACCACCGCTGCGTTCGGTCAAGGTTCTGGACCAGTTGCGTGAGCGCATACGC
TACTTGCATTACAGCTTACGAACCGAACAGGCTTATGTCCACTGGGTTCGTGCCTTCATCCGTTTCCACG
GTGTGCGTCACCCGGCAACCTTGGGTAGCAGCGAAGTCGAGGCATTTCTGTCCTGGCTGGAACAGAACTT
ATTATTTCCTTCCTCTTTTCTACAGTATTTAAAGATACCCCAAGAAGCTAATTATAACAAGACGAACTCC
AATTCACTGTTCCTTGCATTCTAAAACCTTAAATACCAGAAAACAGCTTTTTCAAAGTTGTTTTCAAAGT
TGGCGTATAACATAGTATCGACGGAGCCGATTTTGAAACCGCGGTGATCACAGGCAGCAACGCTCTGTCA
TCGTTACAATCAACATGCTACCCTC
Features (pLannotate 1.2.2; 23 found; start..end, strand, type, name):
    188..212     +  misc_feature   LB T-DNA repeat: left border repeat from nopaline C58 T-DNA
    258..510     -  terminator     NOS terminator: nopaline synthase terminator and poly(A) signal
    553..1344    -  CDS            neo: KKA2_KLEPN - Also known as kan, nptII. Experimental evidence at protein level: Swiss-Prot protein existence level 1. Resistance to kanamycin, neomycin, paromomycin, ribostamycin, butirosin and gentamicin B. From Klebsiella pneumoniae.
   1378..1557    -  promoter       NOS promoter: nopaline synthase promoter
   7595..8626    +  CDS            npgA: PPTA_EMENI - Also known as cfwA. Experimental evidence at protein level: Swiss-Prot protein existence level 1. Transfers the 4'-phosphopantetheine moiety from coenzyme A to a Ser of an acyl-carrier-protein. The enzyme is able to transfer the cofactor to a broad range of enzymes with acyl- or peptidyl-carrier protein domains. Required for primary biological processes such as growth and asexual/sexual development, and activates target enzymes involved in the synthesis of metabolites such as fatty acids, polyketides and nonribosomal peptides, lysine, siderophore, penicillin, sterigmatocystin, sha
  11930..12548   +  terminator     E9 terminator: terminator and polyadenylation signal from the pea rbcS-E9 gene
  13171..13515   +  promoter       CaMV 35S promoter: strong constitutive promoter from cauliflower mosaic virus
  13468..13514   +  promoter       minimal CaMV 35S promoter: minimal 35S promoter from cauliflower mosaic virus
  13547..13572   +  misc_feature   TMV Ω (fragment): translational enhancer from the tobacco mosaic virus 5'-leader sequence (Gallie et al., 1988)
  13589..14263   +  CDS            DsRed2: DsRed2 is a basic (constitutively fluorescent) red fluorescent protein published in 2006, derived from Discosoma sp..
  14290..14542   +  terminator     NOS terminator: nopaline synthase terminator and poly(A) signal
  14663..14750   +  promoter       AmpR promoter (fragment): bla
  14784..14808   +  misc_feature   RB T-DNA repeat: right border repeat from nopaline C58 T-DNA
  15148..15549   +  CDS            Y4CG_SINFN (fragment): Protein inferred from homology: Swiss-Prot protein existence level 3. From Sinorhizobium fredii (strain NBRC 101917 / NGR234).
  16109..16738   +  CDS            pVS1 StaA: stability protein from the Pseudomonas plasmid pVS1 (Heeb et al., 2000)
  17167..18240   +  CDS            pVS1 RepA: replication protein from the Pseudomonas plasmid pVS1 (Heeb et al., 2000)
  18306..18500   +  rep_origin     pVS1 oriV: origin of replication for the Pseudomonas plasmid pVS1 (Heeb et al., 2000)
  18703..18742   +  CDS            rop (fragment): Rop protein, which maintains plasmids at low copy number; rop
  18844..18984   +  misc_feature   bom: basis of mobility region from pBR322
  19170..19758   -  rep_origin     ori: high-copy-number ColE1/pMB1/pBR322/pUC origin of replication
  19849..20637   -  CDS            aadA: S3AD_ECOLX - Experimental evidence at protein level: Swiss-Prot protein existence level 1. Mediates bacterial resistance to the antibiotics streptomycin and spectinomycin. From Escherichia coli.
  20644..20700   -  CDS            GmR (fragment): gentamycin acetyltransferase; aacC1; confers resistance to gentamycin
  20876..20899   -  promoter       Pc promoter (fragment): intI1 (promoter lies within the coding sequence); class 1 integron promoter
