[The description below was written by a language model from this plasmid's Addgene catalogue record and pLannotate feature annotations shown in this document.]
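Description:
pPlantPOP_STARBURST is a roughly 21 kb binary T-DNA plasmid for plant expression, built on the pPlantPOP backbone by Golden Gate assembly. Outside the T-DNA borders it carries a ColE1/pUC-type origin with a bom site for high-copy propagation in E. coli. It also carries the pVS1 oriV, RepA and StaA functions, which allow stable replication in Agrobacterium. Bacterial selection is by spectinomycin through the aadA gene. Small fragments of rop, a gentamicin resistance gene and an integron Pc promoter are annotated in the backbone and appear to be leftovers from its construction.

Three units lie between the nopaline-type left and right border repeats. Next to the left border is a NOS promoter–nptII (neo)–NOS terminator cassette, which provides kanamycin-type selection of transformed plant tissue. Next to the right border, a CaMV 35S promoter with a TMV Ω leader fragment drives DsRed2, followed by a NOS terminator. This gives a red fluorescent visual marker for transformants.

The large central region holds the payload, STARBURST, which the record describes as a polycistronic fungal bioluminescence pathway expressed from the UBQ10 promoter as a single transcript. The automated annotation covers this region poorly. It identifies only npgA, a 4'-phosphopantetheinyl transferase that activates carrier-protein domains, and the pea rbcS-E9 terminator that closes the cassette. The UBQ10 promoter, the other pathway enzymes and whatever elements separate the cistrons are not annotated, so their identity and order cannot be stated from the table.

The construct is intended to give plants self-sustained luminescence without added substrate, serving as an autobioluminescent reporter.
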