Addgene plasmid #241284: pPlantPOP_STARBURST
Purpose: UBQ10 driven expression of STARBURST, a poly-cistronic fungal bioluminescense pathway, in plants
Depositing lab: Sean Cutler. Depositing organization: University of California, Riverside. Publication: Synthesis of large single-transcript pathways from oligonucleotide pools: Design of STARBURST, an autobioluminescent reporter. Dvir G, Xing Z, Beldman I, Rivera A, Wheeldon I, Cutler SR. Proc Natl Acad Sci U S A. 2025 Aug 5;122(31):e2508109122. doi: 10.1073/pnas.2508109122. Epub 2025 Jul 29. PubMed 40729380.
Backbone
  Vector backbone: pPlantPOP
  Vector type: Plant Expression
Growth in bacteria
  Bacterial resistance: Spectinomycin, 50 μg/mL
  Growth temperature: 37°C
  Growth strain: DH5alpha
  Copy number: High Copy
Gene/Insert
  Gene/Insert name: STARBURST
  Species: Other
  Mutation: NA
  Cloning method: Golden Gate
Terms and licenses: Academic/Nonprofit Terms; Industry Terms: Not Available to Industry
How to cite: pPlantPOP_STARBURST was a gift from Sean Cutler (Addgene plasmid # 241284 ; http://n2t.net/addgene:241284 ; RRID:Addgene_241284)
